Addgene plasmid #164261: pMTP130 (pTA106_TnsABC(Tn6900))
Purpose: Vector expressing the TnsA, TnsB, and TnsC transposition proteins from the Tn6900 derivative element with a lactose promoter.
Depositing lab: Joseph Peters. Depositing organization: Cornell University. Publication: Guide RNA Categorization Enables Target Site Choice in Tn7-CRISPR-Cas Transposons. Petassi MT, Hsieh SC, Peters JE. Cell. 2020 Nov 30. pii: S0092-8674(20)31464-1. doi: 10.1016/j.cell.2020.11.005. PubMed 33271061.
Backbone
  Vector backbone: pTA106
  Backbone size w/o insert (bp): 4217
  Total vector size (bp): 7347
  Vector type: Bacterial Expression
Growth in bacteria
  Bacterial resistance: Ampicillin, 100 μg/mL
  Growth temperature: 37°C
  Growth strain: DH5alpha
  Copy number: Low Copy
Gene/Insert
  Gene/Insert name: tnsA, tnsB, and tnsC from Tn6900 derivative from A. salmonicida S44 pS44-1
  Species: Aeromonas salmonicida
  Insert size (bp): 3522
  Mutation: (tnsA) Changed Alanine 125 to Aspartic acid
  GenBank ID: NZ_CP022176.1
  Promoter: Lactose
  Cloning method: Gateway Cloning
  Sequencing primers: 5′ GCGCCCAATACGCAAACCGCCTCTC
Terms and licenses: Academic/Nonprofit Terms; Industry Terms: Not Available to Industry
Depositor comments: pSC101 replicon
How to cite: pMTP130 (pTA106_TnsABC(Tn6900)) was a gift from Joseph Peters (Addgene plasmid # 164261 ; http://n2t.net/addgene:164261 ; RRID:Addgene_164261)
