[The description below was written by a language model from this plasmid's Addgene catalogue record and pLannotate feature annotations shown in this document.]
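Description:
pMTP130 (pTA106_TnsABC(Tn6900)) is a low-copy bacterial expression plasmid built on the pTA106 backbone, about 7.3 kb in total. It replicates through the pSC101 origin together with its plasmid-encoded Rep101 (RepA) initiator protein, which keeps copy number low. It is selected with ampicillin through a β-lactamase gene driven by its native bla promoter. The feature table also picks up a partial tnpR resolvase sequence and a short lacI fragment just upstream of the expression region. Both are truncated remnants, so the plasmid does not appear to supply a functional lac repressor of its own.

The payload is a roughly 3.5 kb insert carrying tnsA, tnsB and tnsC from a Tn6900 derivative element found on plasmid pS44-1 of Aeromonas salmonicida S44, introduced by Gateway cloning. The tnsA gene carries an alanine-to-aspartate substitution at residue 125; the record does not explain the purpose of this change. Expression comes from a lac promoter with its CAP binding site and lac operator, so transcription is repressible by LacI from the host and responsive to lactose or IPTG. The automated annotation covers only the backbone and the promoter region. The tns genes themselves are not annotated, and presumably occupy the unannotated stretch downstream of the operator.

TnsA, TnsB and TnsC are the core transposition proteins of Tn7-like elements. This plasmid supplies them in trans, and the associated work studied guide RNA–directed target site choice in Tn7-CRISPR-Cas transposons. The pSC101 replicon should make it compatible with other common plasmid replicons carrying further components in the same cell, although the record does not list such partner plasmids.
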