Features (pLannotate 1.2.2; 9 found; start..end, strand, type, name):
     85..189     +  promoter       AmpR promoter: bla
    190..1050    +  CDS            AmpR: β-lactamase; bla; confers resistance to ampicillin, carbenicillin, and related antibiotics
   1656..1878    +  rep_origin     pSC101 ori: low-copy replication origin that requires the Rep101 protein
   1926..2876    +  CDS            Rep101: RepA protein needed for replication with the pSC101 origin; rep101
   3297..3599    +  CDS            tnpR (fragment): TNR3_ECOLX - Experimental evidence at protein level: Swiss-Prot protein existence level 1. Resolvase catalyzes the resolution (a site-specific recombination) of the cointegrated replicon to yield the final transposition products. From Escherichia coli.
   3599..3688    +  CDS            lacI (fragment): lac repressor; lacI; The lac repressor binds to the lac operator to inhibit transcription in E. coli. This inhibition can be relieved by adding lactose or isopropyl-β-D-thiogalactopyranoside (IPTG).
   3701..3722    +  protein_bind   CAP binding site: CAP binding activates transcription in the presence of cAMP. E. coli catabolite activator protein
   3737..3767    +  promoter       lac promoter: promoter for the E. coli lac operon
   3775..3791    +  protein_bind   lac operator: The lac repressor binds to the lac operator to inhibit transcription in E. coli. This inhibition can be relieved by adding lactose or isopropyl-β-D-thiogalactopyranoside (IPTG). lac repressor encoded by lacI
>Addgene plasmid #164261 | pMTP130 (pTA106_TnsABC(Tn6900)) | addgene full sequence | sequence record 322777 | Addgene NGS Result
CTCGTGATACGCCTATTTTTATAGGTTAATGTCATGATAATAATGGTTTCTTAGACGTCAGGTGGCACTT
TTCGGGGAAATGTGCGCGGAACCCCTATTTGTTTATTTTTCTAAATACATTCAAATATGTATCCGCTCAT
GAGACAATAACCCTGATAAATGCTTCAATAATATTGAAAAAGGAAGAGTATGAGTATTCAACATTTCCGT
GTCGCCCTTATTCCCTTTTTTGCGGCATTTTGCCTTCCTGTTTTTGCTCACCCAGAAACGCTGGTGAAAG
TAAAAGATGCTGAAGATCAGTTGGGTGCACGAGTGGGTTACATCGAACTGGATCTCAACAGCGGTAAGAT
CCTTGAGAGTTTTCGCCCCGAAGAACGTTTTCCAATGATGAGCACTTTTAAAGTTCTGCTATGTGGCGCG
GTATTATCCCGTGTTGACGCCGGGCAAGAGCAACTCGGTCGCCGCATACACTATTCTCAGAATGACTTGG
TTGAGTACTCACCAGTCACAGAAAAGCATCTTACGGATGGCATGACAGTAAGAGAATTATGCAGTGCTGC
CATAACCATGAGTGATAACACTGCGGCCAACTTACTTCTGACAACGATCGGAGGACCGAAGGAGCTAACC
GCTTTTTTGCACAACATGGGGGATCATGTAACTCGCCTTGATCGTTGGGAACCGGAGCTGAATGAAGCCA
TACCAAACGACGAGCGTGACACCACGATGCCTGCAGCAATGGCAACAACGTTGCGCAAACTATTAACTGG
CGAACTACTTACTCTAGCTTCCCGGCAACAATTAATAGACTGGATGGAGGCGGATAAAGTTGCAGGACCA
CTTCTGCGCTCGGCCCTTCCGGCTGGCTGGTTTATTGCTGATAAATCTGGAGCCGGTGAGCGTGGGTCTC
GCGGTATCATTGCAGCACTGGGGCCAGATGGTAAGCCCTCCCGTATCGTAGTTATCTACACGACGGGGAG
TCAGGCAACTATGGATGAACGAAATAGACAGATCGCTGAGATAGGTGCCTCACTGATTAAGCATTGGTAA
CTGTCAGACCAAGTTTACTCATATATACTTTAGATTGATTTAAAACTTCATTTTTAATTTAAAAGGATCT
AGGTGAAGATCCTTTTTGATAATCTCATGACCAAAATCCCTTAACGTGAGTTTTCGTTCCACTGAGCGTC
AGACCCCGTTGATGATACCGCTGCCTTACTGGGTGCATTAGCCAGTCTGAATGACCTGTCACGGGATAAT
CCGAAGTGGTCAGACTGGAAAATCAGAGGGCAGGAACTGCTGAACAGCAAAAAGTCAGATAGCACCACAT
AGCAGACCCGCCATAAAACGCCCTGAGAAGCCCGTGACGGGCTTTTCTTGTATTATGGGTAGTTTCCTTG
CATGAATCCATAAAAGGCGCCTGTAGTGCCATTTACCCCCATTCACTGCCAGAGCCGTGAGCGCAGCGAA
CTGAATGTCACGAAAAAGACAGCGACTCAGGTGCCTGATGGTCGGAGACAAAAGGAATATTCAGCGATTT
GCCCGAGCTTGCGAGGGTGCTACTTAAGCCTTTAGGGTTTTAAGGTCTGTTTTGTAGAGGAGCAAACAGC
GTTTGCGACATCCTTTTGTAATACTGCGGAACTGACTAAAGTAGTGAGTTATACACAGGGCTGGGATCTA
TTCTTTTTATCTTTTTTTATTCTTTCTTTATTCTATAAATTATAACCACTTGAATATAAACAAAAAAAAC
ACACAAAGGTCTAGCGGAATTTACAGAGGGTCTAGCAGAATTTACAAGTTTTCCAGCAAAGGTCTAGCAG
AATTTACAGATACCCACAACTCAAAGGAAAAGGACTAGTAATTATCATTGACTAGCCCATCTCAATTGGT
ATAGTGATTAAAATCACCTAGACCAATTGAGATGTATGTCTGAATTAGTTGTTTTCAAAGCAAATGAACT
AGCGATTAGTCGCTATGACTTAACGGAGCATGAAACCAAGCTAATTTTATGCTGTGTGGCACTACTCAAC
CCCACGATTGAAAACCCTACAAGGAAAGAACGGACGGTATCGTTCACTTATAACCAATACGCTCAGATGA
TGAACATCAGTAGGGAAAATGCTTATGGTGTATTAGCTAAAGCAACCAGAGAGCTGATGACGAGAACTGT
GGAAATCAGGAATCCTTTGGTTAAAGGCTTTGAGATTTTCCAGTGGACAAACTATGCCAAGTTCTCAAGC
GAAAAATTAGAATTAGTTTTTAGTGAAGAGATATTGCCTTATCTTTTCCAGTTAAAAAAATTCATAAAAT
ATAATCTGGAACATGTTAAGTCTTTTGAAAACAAATACTCTATGAGGATTTATGAGTGGTTATTAAAAGA
ACTAACACAAAAGAAAACTCACAAGGCAAATATAGAGATTAGCCTTGATGAATTTAAGTTCATGTTAATG
CTTGAAAATAACTACCATGAGTTTAAAAGGCTTAACCAATGGGTTTTGAAACCAATAAGTAAAGATTTAA
ACACTTACAGCAATATGAAATTGGTGGTTGATAAGCGAGGCCGCCCGACTGATACGTTGATTTTCCAAGT
TGAACTAGATAGACAAATGGATCTCGTAACCGAACTTGAGAACAACCAGATAAAAATGAATGGTGACAAA
ATACCAACAACCATTACATCAGATTCCTACCTACATAACGGACTAAGAAAAACACTACACGATGCTTTAA
CTGCAAAAATTCAGCTCACCAGTTTTGAGGCAAAATTTTTGAGTGACATGCAAAGTAAGTATGATCTCAA
TGGTTCGTTCTCATGGCTCACGCAAAAACAACGAACCACACTAGAGAACATACTGGCTAAATACGGAAGG
ATCTGAGGTTCTTATGGCTCTTGTATCTATCAGTGAAGCATCAAGACTAACAAACAAAAGTAGAACAACT
GTTCACCGTTACATATCAAAGGGAAAACTGTCCATATGCACAGATGAAAACGGTGTAAAAAAGATAGATA
CATCAGAGCTTTTACGAGTTTTTGGTGCATTCAAAGCTGTTCACCATGAACAGATCGACAATGTAACAGA
TGAACAGCATGTAACACCTAATAGAACAGGTGAAACCAGTAAAACAAAGCAACTAGAACATGAAATTGAA
CACCTGAGACAACTTGTTACAGCTCAACAGTCACACATAGACAGCCTGAAACAGGCGATGCTGCTTATCG
AATCAAAGCTGCCGACAACACGGGAGCCAGTGACGCCTCCCGTGGGGAAAAAATCATGGCAATTCTGGAA
GAAATAGCGCTCAAAGATGCAGGGGTAAAAGCTAACCGCATCTTTACCGACAAGGCATCCGGCAGTTCAA
CAGATCGGGAAGGGCTGGATTTGCTGAGGATGAAGGTGGAGGAAGGTGATGTCATTCTGGTGAAGAAGCT
CGACCGTCTTGGCCGCGACACCGCCGACATGATCCAACTGATAAAAGAGTTTGATGCTCAGGGTGTAGCG
GTTCGGTTTATTGACGACGGGATCAGTACCGACGGTGATATGGGGCAAATGGTGGTCACCATCCTGTCGG
CTGTGGCACAGGCTGAACGCCGGAGGATCCCAATACGCAAACCGCCTCTCCCCGCGCGTTGGCCGATTCA
TTAATGCAGCTGGCACGACAGGTTTCCCGACTGGAAAGCGGGCAGTGAGCGCAACGCAATTAATGTGAGT
TAGCTCACTCATTAGGCACCCCAGGCTTTACACTTTATGCTTCCGGCTCGTATGTTGTGTGGAATTGTGA
GCGGATAACAATTTCAAGGAGGTAACAGCTATGTATCGCCGTCATCTGAAACACAGTCGCGTCAAGAACT
TATTTAAGTTCGTGAGCGCTAAAATGAATACCGTCTTTACGGTAGAGTCTGCGCTTGAATTTGATACGTG
TTTTCATCTGGAATACTCACCATCCGTGAAATTTTACGAAGCGCAGCCGGAGGGTTTTTATTACGAGTTC
GCTGGTCGTCAATGCCCATATACCCCTGACTTTCGTTTGGTGGATCAGAACGACTCGGTTTCGTTTCTTG
AAATCAAGCCCTCTGACAAGGTGGCTGATCCAGATTTTCTGCATCGCTTTCCCCTGAAGCAGCAGCGCGC
CATTGAACTTAGTTCACCATTAAAGCTTGTTACTGAAAAACAAATCCGCATTGATCCTATCCTGGGGAAC
TTAAAGTTACTTCACCGCTATTCTGGCTTTCAATCCTTTACTCCTTTGCATATGCAATTATTGGGTCTGG
TGCAAAAATTGGGTCGCGTATCACTGCTGCGTTTAAGTGACTCCATCGACGCACCACCTGAGGAGGTATT
AGCAAGCGCGTTATCCTTAATCGCTCGTGGAATTATGCAGAGTGACTTAACGGTACAGAAGATTGGCATC
AGTTCGTTCGTGTGGGCTGGCGGTCATTCAGGCATTGACCATGGATAAGCATAACGGCGGTTTATTTGAA
GACGAATTCGTAATTCCCCAACCATCCACATCTACCTCACCCATTGACGCCATCCAAGCTGTCCTTCCGG
CTACTGTTGATAGCTTTCCTTATGTTTTAAAAGTTGAGGCGCTGCATCGTCGCGATTACATTCTTTGGGT
GGAGAAGAATCTTGCCGGGGGTTGGACAGAGAAGAACCTTACTCCCTTGTTGGCAGATGCAGCGTTGGTT
TTACCTCCCCCCACGCCTAATTGGCGTACTCTGGCACGCTGGCGTAAAATCTATATTCAACACGGTCGTA
AACTTGTCAGTTTAATCCCAAAACATCAGGCAAAAGGTAACGCTCGCAGTCGCCTTCCACCCAGTGATGA
GCTGTTTTTCGAGCAAGCAGTACATCGTTACTTAGTAGGAGAGCAGCCTTCAATTGCGTCGGCATTCCAG
TTGTACTCCGACTCAATCCGTATCGAGAATCTTGGTGTGGTGGAGAATCCTATTAAAACTATCAGCTACA
TGGCTTTCTACAACCGCATTAAGAAATTACCGGCGTATCAAGTAATGAAGAGCCGTAAGGGCTCCTATAT
TGCCGACGTCGAGTTCAAAGCCATTGCCTCTCACAAGCCACCGAGTCGTATTATGGAGCGCGTGGAGATC
GATCACACACCATTGGATTTACTTTTATTGGATGATGACTTGCTTGTGCCACTTGGGCGTCCTTCCCTTA
CATTATTGATTGATGCCTATTCGCATTGCGTGGTCGGCTTTAATCTTAATTTCAATCAGCCTTCATACGA
GTCCGTTCGTAATGCGCTGTTATCGAGCATCTCCAAAAAAGATTATGTTAAAAACAAATACCCATCCATC
GAACACGAATGGCCATGCTACGGTAAGCCAGAGACCCTTGTCGTGGATAACGGGGTCGAGTTTTGGTCCG
CTTCCCTTGCACAATCGTGCCTTGAACTGGGAATTAACATTCAGTACAATCCTGTTCGCAAACCTTGGTT
AAAGCCGATGATCGAGCGTATGTTCGGGATTATTAACCGTAAGCTTCTGGAACCCATTCCGGGCAAAACC
TTCAGCAACATCCAGGAGAAGGGTGATTATGATCCCCAAAAAGACGCTGTTATGCGCTTTAGCACATTTC
TTGAAATCTTTCATCACTGGGTCATTGACGTGTATCACTACGAACCTGACAGCCGTTACCGTTACATTCC
GATTATCTCCTGGCAACACGGAAATAAAGACGCCCCACCTGCACCAATCATTGGTGATGATTTGACAAAG
CTGGAAGTGATTTTAAGTCTTTCGTTACATTGTACCCATCGTCGTGGCGGTATCCAGCGCTACCATTTGC
GCTATGATTCTGACGAGTTAGCATCATATCGTATGAACTATCCAGATCAGACGCGTGGCAAACGTAAAGT
TCTGGTCAAACTTAATCCTCGTGATATCTCTTATGTGTACGTCTTCTTGGAGGATTTAGGGTCATACATT
CGTGTCCCTTGTATCGACCCGATTGGTTACACCAAGGGTTTATCTCTGCAAGAACACCAGATCAACGTCA
AGTTGCATCGCGATTTTATTAATGAGCAGATGGATGTGGTGAGTCTGAGCAAGGCACGTATTTACCTGAA
TGATCGCATTAAAAACGAGCTTATCGAAGTGCGTCGCAACATCCGTCAGCGCAACGTGAAAGGGGTAAAT
AAGATTGCCAAGTATCGTAATGTTGGATCTCACGCAGAAACATCCATTGTTCATGAGCTGAACCATCCTG
CGACGAATGAGGTCATCTCTAAGATGGAGAGTGCCAGCCAGCCCGAACACTGTGACGATTGGGATAATTT
CACTTCTGGCTTGGAGCCCTACTGATGGACCTTTCGTGTCACGACGCAGACAAATTGCGCTCGTTTATTG
AATGTTATGTAGAAACCCCGCTTCTTCGCGCTATCCAGGAAGACTTCGATCGTCTTCGTTTCAACAAGCA
ATTTGCAGGTGAGCCGCAGTGTATGTTGCTTACTGGTGACACCGGCACCGGCAAGAGCTCCCTTATCCGT
CATTACGCAGCCAAACATCCTGAACAGGTACGTCACGGTTTCATTCACAAGCCATTACTTGTTTCACGCA
TTCCGTCTCGTCCCACCCTTGAATCTACCATGGTGGAGTTGCTTAAAGATTTAGGTCAATTCGGCAGTTC
TGATCGTATCCATAAAAGTTCCGCCGAAAGTTTAACCGAGGCTTTAATTAAATGTCTTAAACGCTGTGAG
ACCGAGCTGATTATCATCGACGAGTTTCAAGAGCTTATTGAAAATAAGACCCGCGAGAAGCGCAACCAAA
TTGCGAATCGCTTGAAGTATATTTCGGAAACAGCTAAGATTCCGATTGTTTTAGTAGGTATGCCCTGGGC
GACCAAGATTGCAGAAGAGCCACAATGGAGCTCTCGCTTGTTGATTCGTCGTTCAATCCCCTATTTTAAG
TTATCCGACGATCGTGAAAATTTTATCCGCCTTATTATGGGATTGGCGAATCGCATGCCCTTTGAGACCC
AAGCACGCCTTGAGACCAAACACACTATCTACGCTTTGTTTGCCGCGTGCTACGGGAGCCTTCGTGCACT
GAAACAACTGCTGGACGAATCAGTTAAGCAAGCGTTGGCCGCCCATGCCGAGACGCTGAAGCATGAGCAC
ATTGCCGTGGCTTATGCATTATTTTACCCGGATCAGGTCAATCCGTTTTTACAGCCGATTGACGAGATCA
AGGCTTGTGAGGTTAAGCAATATAGTCGTTACGAAATCGATGCCGCCGGGAAAGAGGAAGTCCTGAACCC
ATTACAATTTACTGATAAAATCCCGATTTCTCAGCTGTTAAAAAAACGATAATGACTCGAGGC
